>Addgene plasmid #121662 | pCF711 | addgene full sequence | sequence record 237490 | Addgene NGS Result
GTCGACGGATCGGGAGATCTCCCGATCCCCTATGGTGCACTCTCAGTACAATCTGCTCTGATGCCGCATA
GTTAAGCCAGTATCTGCTCCCTGCTTGTGTGTTGGAGGTCGCTGAGTAGTGCGCGAGCAAAATTTAAGCT
ACAACAAGGCAAGGCTTGACCGACAATTGCATGAAGAATCTGCTTAGGGTTAGGCGTTTTGCGCTGCTTC
GCGATGTACGGGCCAGATATACGCGTTGACATTGATTATTGACTAGTTATTAATAGTAATCAATTACGGG
GTCATTAGTTCATAGCCCATATATGGAGTTCCGCGTTACATAACTTACGGTAAATGGCCCGCCTGGCTGA
CCGCCCAACGACCCCCGCCCATTGACGTCAATAATGACGTATGTTCCCATAGTAACGCCAATAGGGACTT
TCCATTGACGTCAATGGGTGGAGTATTTACGGTAAACTGCCCACTTGGCAGTACATCAAGTGTATCATAT
GCCAAGTACGCCCCCTATTGACGTCAATGACGGTAAATGGCCCGCCTGGCATTATGCCCAGTACATGACC
TTATGGGACTTTCCTACTTGGCAGTACATCTACGTATTAGTCATCGCTATTACCATGGTGATGCGGTTTT
GGCAGTACATCAATGGGCGTGGATAGCGGTTTGACTCACGGGGATTTCCAAGTCTCCACCCCATTGACGT
CAATGGGAGTTTGTTTTGGCACCAAAATCAACGGGACTTTCCAAAATGTCGTAACAACTCCGCCCCATTG
ACGCAAATGGGCGGTAGGCGTGTACGGTGGGAGGTCTATATAAGCAGCGCGTTTTGCCTGTACTGGGTCT
CTCTGGTTAGACCAGATCTGAGCCTGGGAGCTCTCTGGCTAACTAGGGAACCCACTGCTTAAGCCTCAAT
AAAGCTTGCCTTGAGTGCTTCAAGTAGTGTGTGCCCGTCTGTTGTGTGACTCTGGTAACTAGAGATCCCT
CAGACCCTTTTAGTCAGTGTGGAAAATCTCTAGCAGTGGCGCCCGAACAGGGACTTGAAAGCGAAAGGGA
AACCAGAGGAGCTCTCTCGACGCAGGACTCGGCTTGCTGAAGCGCGCACGGCAAGAGGCGAGGGGCGGCG
ACTGGTGAGTACGCCAAAAATTTTGACTAGCGGAGGCTAGAAGGAGAGAGATGGGTGCGAGAGCGTCAGT
ATTAAGCGGGGGAGAATTAGATCGCGATGGGAAAAAATTCGGTTAAGGCCAGGGGGAAAGAAAAAATATA
AATTAAAACATATAGTATGGGCAAGCAGGGAGCTAGAACGATTCGCAGTTAATCCTGGCCTGTTAGAAAC
ATCAGAAGGCTGTAGACAAATACTGGGACAGCTACAACCATCCCTTCAGACAGGATCAGAAGAACTTAGA
TCATTATATAATACAGTAGCAACCCTCTATTGTGTGCATCAAAGGATAGAGATAAAAGACACCAAGGAAG
CTTTAGACAAGATAGAGGAAGAGCAAAACAAAAGTAAGACCACCGCACAGCAAGCGGCCGCTGATCTTCA
GACCTGGAGGAGGAGATATGAGGGACAATTGGAGAAGTGAATTATATAAATATAAAGTAGTAAAAATTGA
ACCATTAGGAGTAGCACCCACCAAGGCAAAGAGAAGAGTGGTGCAGAGAGAAAAAAGAGCAGTGGGAATA
GGAGCTTTGTTCCTTGGGTTCTTGGGAGCAGCAGGAAGCACTATGGGCGCAGCGTCAATGACGCTGACGG
TACAGGCCAGACAATTATTGTCTGGTATAGTGCAGCAGCAGAACAATTTGCTGAGGGCTATTGAGGCGCA
ACAGCATCTGTTGCAACTCACAGTCTGGGGCATCAAGCAGCTCCAGGCAAGAATCCTGGCTGTGGAAAGA
TACCTAAAGGATCAACAGCTCCTGGGGATTTGGGGTTGCTCTGGAAAACTCATTTGCACCACTGCTGTGC
CTTGGAATGCTAGTTGGAGTAATAAATCTCTGGAACAGATTTGGAATCACACGACCTGGATGGAGTGGGA
CAGAGAAATTAACAATTACACAAGCTTAATACACTCCTTAATTGAAGAATCGCAAAACCAGCAAGAAAAG
AATGAACAAGAATTATTGGAATTAGATAAATGGGCAAGTTTGTGGAATTGGTTTAACATAACAAATTGGC
TGTGGTATATAAAATTATTCATAATGATAGTAGGAGGCTTGGTAGGTTTAAGAATAGTTTTTGCTGTACT
TTCTATAGTGAATAGAGTTAGGCAGGGATATTCACCATTATCGTTTCAGACCCACCTCCCAACCCCGAGG
GGACCCGACAGGCCCGAAGGAATAGAAGAAGAAGGTGGAGAGAGAGACAGAGACAGATCCATTCGATTAG
TGAACGGATCGGCACTGCGTGCGCCAATTCTGCAGACAAATGGCAGTATTCATCCACAATTTTAAAAGAA
AAGGGGGGATTGGGGGGTACAGTGCAGGGGAAAGAATAGTAGACATAATAGCAACAGACATACAAACTAA
AGAATTACAAAAACAAATTACAAAAATTCAAAATTTTCGGGTTTATTACAGGGACAGCAGAGATCCAGTT
TGGTTAATTAAGGTACCGAGGGCCTATTTCCCATGATTCCTTCATATTTGCATATACGATACAAGGCTGT
TAGAGAGATAATTAGAATTAATTTGACTGTAAACACAAAGATATTAGTACAAAATACGTGACGTAGAAAG
TAATAATTTCTTGGGTAGTTTGCAGTTTTAAAATTATGTTTTAAAATGGACTATCATATGCTTACCGTAA
CTTGAAAGTATTTCGATTTCTTGGCTTTATATATCTTGTGGAAAGGACGAAACACCGGAGACGGAGGACG
ACGAACGTCTCTGTTTAAGAGCTATGCTGGAAACAGCATAGCAAGTTTAAATAAGGCTAGTCCGTTATCA
ACTTGAAAAAGTGGCACCGAGTCGGTGCTTTTTTTGAATTCGCTAGCTAGGTCTTGAAAGGAGTGGGAAT
TGGCTCCGGTGCCCGTCAGTGGGCAGAGCGCACATCGCCCACAGTCCCCGAGAAGTTGGGGGGAGGGGTC
GGCAATTGATCCGGTGCCTAGAGAAGGTGGCGCGGGGTAAACTGGGAAAGTGATGTCGTGTACTGGCTCC
GCCTTTTTCCCGAGGGTGGGGGAGAACCGTATATAAGTGCAGTAGTCGCCGTGAACGTTCTTTTTCGCAA
CGGGTTTGCCGCCAGAACACAGGACCGGTGCCACCATGGCCCCAAAGAAGAAGCGGAAGGTCAGCGCTAA
CCCCATCAACGCCAGCGGCGTGGACGCCAAGGCCATCCTGTCTGCCAGACTGAGCAAGAGCAGACGGCTG
GAAAATCTGATCGCCCAGCTGCCCGGCGAGAAGAAGAATGGCCTGTTCGGAAACCTGATTGCCCTGAGCC
TGGGCCTGACCCCCAACTTCAAGAGCAACTTCGACCTGGCCGAGGATGCCAAACTGCAGCTGAGCAAGGA
CACCTACGACGACGACCTGGACAACCTGCTGGCCCAGATCGGCGACCAGTACGCCGACCTGTTTCTGGCC
GCCAAGAACCTGTCCGACGCCATCCTGCTGAGCGACATCCTGAGAGTGAACACCGAGATCACCAAGGCCC
CCCTGAGCGCCTCTATGATCAAGAGATACGACGAGCACCACCAGGACCTGACCCTGCTGAAAGCTCTCGT
GCGGCAGCAGCTGCCTGAGAAGTACAAAGAGATTTTCTTCGACCAGAGCAAGAACGGCTACGCCGGCTAC
ATTGACGGCGGAGCCAGCCAGGAAGAGTTCTACAAGTTCATCAAGCCCATCCTGGAAAAGATGGACGGCA
CCGAGGAACTGCTCGTGAAGCTGAACAGAGAGGACCTGCTGCGGAAGCAGCGGACCTTCGACAACGGCAG
CATCCCCCACCAGATCCACCTGGGAGAGCTGCACGCCATTCTGCGGCGGCAGGAAGATTTTTACCCATTC
CTGAAGGACAACCGGGAAAAGATCGAGAAGATCCTGACCTTCCGCATCCCCTACTACGTGGGCCCTCTGG
CCAGGGGAAACAGCAGATTCGCCTGGATGACCAGAAAGAGCGAGGAAACCATCACCCCCTGGAACTTCGA
GGAAGTGGTGGACAAGGGCGCTTCCGCCCAGAGCTTCATCGAGCGGATGACCAACTTCGATAAGAACCTG
CCCAACGAGAAGGTGCTGCCCAAGCACAGCCTGCTGTACGAGTACTTCACCGTGTATAACGAGCTGACCA
AAGTGAAATACGTGACCGAGGGAATGAGAAAGCCCGCCTTCCTGAGCGGCGAGCAGAAAAAGGCCATCGT
GGACCTGCTGTTCAAGACCAACCGGAAAGTGACCGTGAAGCAGCTGAAAGAGGACTACTTCAAGAAAATC
GAGTGCTTCGACTCCGTGGAAATCTCCGGCGTGGAAGATCGGTTCAACGCCTCCCTGGGCACATACCACG
ATCTGCTGAAAATTATCAAGGACAAGGACTTCCTGGACAATGAGGAAAACGAGGACATTCTGGAAGATAT
CGTGCTGACCCTGACACTGTTTGAGGACAGAGAGATGATCGAGGAACGGCTGAAAACCTATGCCCACCTG
TTCGACGACAAAGTGATGAAGCAGCTGAAGCGGCGGAGATACACCGGCTGGGGCAGGCTGAGCCGGAAGC
TGATCAACGGCATCCGGGACAAGCAGTCCGGCAAGACAATCCTGGATTTCCTGAAGTCCGACGGCTTCGC
CAACAGAAACTTCATGCAGCTGATCCACGACGACAGCCTGACCTTTAAAGAGGACATCCAGAAAGCCCAG
GTGTCCGGCCAGGGCGATAGCCTGCACGAGCACATTGCCAATCTGGCCGGCAGCCCCGCCATTAAGAAGG
GCATCCTGCAGACAGTGAAGGTGGTGGACGAGCTCGTGAAAGTGATGGGCCGGCACAAGCCCGAGAACAT
CGTGATCGAAATGGCCAGAGAGAACCAGACCACCCAGAAGGGACAGAAGAACAGCCGCGAGAGAATGAAG
CGGATCGAAGAGGGCATCAAAGAGCTGGGCAGCCAGATCCTGAAAGAACACCCCGTGGAAAACACCCAGC
TGCAGAACGAGAAGCTGTACCTGTACTACCTGCAGAATGGGCGGGATATGTACGTGGACCAGGAACTGGA
CATCAACCGGCTGTCCGACTACGATGTGGACCATATCGTGCCTCAGAGCTTTCTGAAGGACGACTCCATC
GACAACAAGGTGCTGACCAGAAGCGACAAGAACCGGGGCAAGAGCGACAACGTGCCCTCCGAAGAGGTCG
TGAAGAAGATGAAGAACTACTGGCGGCAGCTGCTGAACGCCAAGCTGATTACCCAGAGAAAGTTCGACAA
TCTGACCAAGGCCGAGAGAGGCGGCCTGAGCGAACTGGATAAGGCCGGCTTCATCAAGAGACAGCTGGTG
GAAACCCGGCAGATCACAAAGCACGTGGCACAGATCCTGGACTCCCGGATGAACACTAAGTACGACGAGA
ATGACAAGCTGATCCGGGAAGTGAAAGTGATCACCCTGAAGTCCAAGCTGGTGTCCGATTTCCGGAAGGA
TTTCCAGTTTTACAAAGTGCGCGAGATCAACAACTACCACCACGCCCACGACGCCTACCTGAACGCCGTC
GTGGGAACCGCCCTGATCAAAAAGTACCCTAAGCTGGAAAGCGAGTTCGTGTACGGCGACTACAAGGTGT
ACGACGTGCGGAAGATGATCGCCAAGAGCGAGCAGGAAATCGGCAAGGCTACCGCCAAGTACTTCTTCTA
CAGCAACATCATGAACTTTTTCAAGACCGAGATTACCCTGGCCAACGGCGAGATCCGGAAGCGGCCTCTG
ATCGAGACAAACGGCGAAACCGGGGAGATCGTGTGGGATAAGGGCCGGGATTTTGCCACCGTGCGGAAAG
TGCTGAGCATGCCCCAAGTGAATATCGTGAAAAAGACCGAGGTGCAGACAGGCGGCTTCAGCAAAGAGTC
TATCCTGCCCAAGAGGAACAGCGATAAGCTGATCGCCAGAAAGAAGGACTGGGACCCTAAGAAGTACGGC
GGCTTCGACAGCCCCACCGTGGCCTATTCTGTGCTGGTGGTGGCCAAAGTGGAAAAGGGCAAGTCCAAGA
AACTGAAGAGTGTGAAAGAGCTGCTGGGGATCACCATCATGGAAAGAAGCAGCTTCGAGAAGAATCCCAT
CGACTTTCTGGAAGCCAAGGGCTACAAAGAAGTGAAAAAGGACCTGATCATCAAGCTGCCTAAGTACTCC
CTGTTCGAGCTGGAAAACGGCCGGAAGAGAATGCTGGCCTCTGCCGGCGAACTGCAGAAGGGAAACGAAC
TGGCCCTGCCCTCCAAATATGTGAACTTCCTGTACCTGGCCAGCCACTATGAGAAGCTGAAGGGCTCCCC
CGAGGATAATGAGCAGAAACAGCTGTTTGTGGAACAGCACAAGCACTACCTGGACGAGATCATCGAGCAG
ATCAGCGAGTTCTCCAAGAGAGTGATCCTGGCCGACGCTAATCTGGACAAAGTGCTGTCCGCCTACAACA
AGCACCGGGATAAGCCCATCAGAGAGCAGGCCGAGAATATCATCCACCTGTTTACCCTGACCAATCTGGG
AGCCCCTGCCGCCTTCAAGTACTTTGACACCACCATCGACCGGAAGAGGTACACCAGCACCAAAGAGGTG
CTGGACGCCACCCTGATCCACCAGAGCATCACCGGCCTGTACGAGACACGGATCGACCTGAAACAAAAGA
AACGCGGAGGCAAGGACAAGAAGTACAGCATCGGCCTGGACATCGGCACCAACTCTGTGGGCTGGGCCGT
GATCACCGACGAGTACAAGGTGCCCAGCAAGAAATTCAAGGTGCTGGGCAACACCGACCGGCACAGCATC
AAGAAGAACCTGATCGGAGCCCTGCTGTTCGACAGCGGCGAAACAGCCGAGGCCACCCGGCTGAAGAGAA
CCGCCAGAAGAAGATACACCAGACGGAAGAACCGGATCTGCTATCTGCAAGAGATCTTCAGCAACGAGAT
GGCCAAGGTGGACGACAGCTTCTTCCACAGACTGGAAGAGTCCTTCCTGGTGGAAGAGGATAAGAAGCAC
GAGCGGCACCCCATCTTCGGCAACATCGTGGACGAGGTGGCCTACCACGAGAAGTACCCCACCATCTACC
ACCTGAGAAAGAAACTGGTGGACAGCACCGACAAGGCCGACCTGCGGCTGATCTATCTGGCCCTGGCCCA
CATGATCAAGTTCCGGGGCCACTTCCTGATCGAGGGCGACCTGAACCCCGACAACAGCGACGTGGACAAG
CTGTTCATCCAGCTGGTGCAGACCTACAACCAGCTGTTCGAGGAAACTAGTCCAAAAAAGAAGAGAAAGG
TAGGATCCGGCGCAACAAACTTCTCTCTGCTGAAACAAGCCGGAGATGTCGAAGAGAATCCTGGACCGAC
CGAGTACAAGCCCACGGTGCGCCTCGCCACCCGCGACGACGTCCCCAGGGCCGTACGCACCCTCGCCGCC
GCGTTCGCCGACTACCCCGCCACGCGCCACACCGTCGATCCGGACCGCCACATCGAGCGGGTCACCGAGC
TGCAAGAACTCTTCCTCACGCGCGTCGGGCTCGACATCGGCAAGGTGTGGGTCGCGGACGACGGCGCCGC
GGTGGCGGTCTGGACCACGCCGGAGAGCGTCGAAGCGGGGGCGGTGTTCGCCGAGATCGGCCCGCGCATG
GCCGAGTTGAGCGGTTCCCGGCTGGCCGCGCAGCAACAGATGGAAGGCCTCCTGGCGCCGCACCGGCCCA
AGGAGCCCGCGTGGTTCCTGGCCACCGTCGGAGTCTCGCCCGACCACCAGGGCAAGGGTCTGGGCAGCGC
CGTCGTGCTCCCCGGAGTGGAGGCGGCCGAGCGCGCCGGGGTGCCCGCCTTCCTGGAGACCTCCGCGCCC
CGCAACCTCCCCTTCTACGAGCGGCTCGGCTTCACCGTCACCGCCGACGTCGAGGTGCCCGAAGGACCGC
GCACCTGGTGCATGACCCGCAAGCCCGGTGCCTGAACGCGTTAAGTCGACAATCAACCTCTGGATTACAA
AATTTGTGAAAGATTGACTGGTATTCTTAACTATGTTGCTCCTTTTACGCTATGTGGATACGCTGCTTTA
ATGCCTTTGTATCATGCTATTGCTTCCCGTATGGCTTTCATTTTCTCCTCCTTGTATAAATCCTGGTTGC
TGTCTCTTTATGAGGAGTTGTGGCCCGTTGTCAGGCAACGTGGCGTGGTGTGCACTGTGTTTGCTGACGC
AACCCCCACTGGTTGGGGCATTGCCACCACCTGTCAGCTCCTTTCCGGGACTTTCGCTTTCCCCCTCCCT
ATTGCCACGGCGGAACTCATCGCCGCCTGCCTTGCCCGCTGCTGGACAGGGGCTCGGCTGTTGGGCACTG
ACAATTCCGTGGTGTTGTCGGGGAAATCATCGTCCTTTCCTTGGCTGCTCGCCTGTGTTGCCACCTGGAT
TCTGCGCGGGACGTCCTTCTGCTACGTCCCTTCGGCCCTCAATCCAGCGGACCTTCCTTCCCGCGGCCTG
CTGCCGGCTCTGCGGCCTCTTCCGCGTCTTCGCCTTCGCCCTCAGACGAGTCGGATCTCCCTTTGGGCCG
CCTCCCCGCGTCGACTTTAAGACCAATGACTTACAAGGCAGCTGTAGATCTTAGCCACTTTTTAAAAGAA
AAGGGGGGACTGGAAGGGCTAATTCACTCCCAACGAAGACAAGATCTGCTTTTTGCTTGTACTGGGTCTC
TCTGGTTAGACCAGATCTGAGCCTGGGAGCTCTCTGGCTAACTAGGGAACCCACTGCTTAAGCCTCAATA
AAGCTTGCCTTGAGTGCTTCAAGTAGTGTGTGCCCGTCTGTTGTGTGACTCTGGTAACTAGAGATCCCTC
AGACCCTTTTAGTCAGTGTGGAAAATCTCTAGCAGGGCCCGTTTAAACCCGCTGATCAGCCTCGACTGTG
CCTTCTAGTTGCCAGCCATCTGTTGTTTGCCCCTCCCCCGTGCCTTCCTTGACCCTGGAAGGTGCCACTC
CCACTGTCCTTTCCTAATAAAATGAGGAAATTGCATCGCATTGTCTGAGTAGGTGTCATTCTATTCTGGG
GGGTGGGGTGGGGCAGGACAGCAAGGGGGAGGATTGGGAAGACAATAGCAGGCATGCTGGGGATGCGGTG
GGCTCTATGGCTTCTGAGGCGGAAAGAACCAGCTGGGGCTCTAGGGGGTATCCCC
[124 nt withheld, positions 9296-9419]
C
[91 nt withheld, positions 9421-9511]
A
[49 nt withheld, positions 9513-9561]
CCTTTGACGTTGGAGTCCACGTTCTTT
[37 nt withheld, positions 9589-9625]
ACCCTATCTCGGTCTATTCTTTTGATTTATAAGGGATTTTGCCGATTTCGGCCTATTGGTTAAAAAATGA
GCTGATTTAACAAAAATTTAACGCGAATTAATTCTGTGGAATGTGTGTCAGTTAGGGTGTGGAAAGTCCC
CAGGCTCCCCAGCAGGCAGAAGTATGCAAAGCATGCATCTCAATTAGTCAGCAACCAGGTGTGGAAAGTC
CCCAGGCTCCCCAGCAGGCAGAAGTATGCAAAGCATGCATCTCAATTAGTCAGCAACCATAGTCCCGCCC
CTAACTCCGCCCATCCCGCCCCTAACTCCGCCCAGTTCCGCCCATTCTCCGCCCCATGGCTGACTAATTT
TTTTTATTTATGCAGAGGCCGAGGCCGCCTCTGCCTCTGAGCTATTCCAGAAGTAGTGAGGAGGCTTTTT
TGGAGGCCTAGGCTTTTGCAAAAAGCTCCCGGGAGCTTGTATATCCATTTTCGGATCTGATCAGCACGTG
TTGACAATTAATCATCGGCATAGTATATCGGCATAGTATAATACGACAAGGTGAGGAACTAAACCATGGC
CAAGTTGACCAGTGCCGTTCCGGTGCTCACCGCGCGCGACGTCGCCGGAGCGGTCGAGTTCTGGACCGAC
CGGCTCGGGTTCTCCCGGGACTTCGTGGAGGACGACTTCGCCGGTGTGGTCCGGGACGACGTGACCCTGT
TCATCAGCGCGGTCCAGGACCAGGTGGTGCCGGACAACACCCTGGCCTGGGTGTGGGTGCGCGGCCTGGA
CGAGCTGTACGCCGAGTGGTCGGAGGTCGTGTCCACGAACTTCCGGGACGCCTCCGGGCCGGCCATGACC
GAGATCGGCGAGCAGCCGTGGGGGCGGGAGTTCGCCCTGCGCGACCCGGCCGGCAACTGCGTGCACTTCG
TGGCCGAGGAGCAGGACTGACACGTGCTACGAGATTTCGATTCCACCGCCGCCTTCTATGAAAGGTTGGG
CTTCGGAATCGTTTTCCGGGACGCCGGCTGGATGATCCTCCAGCGCGGGGATCTCATGCTGGAGTTCTTC
GCCCACCCCAACTTGTTTATTGCAGCTTATAATGGTTACAAATAAAGCAATAGCATCACAAATTTCACAA
ATAAAGCATTTTTTTCACTGCATTCTAGTTGTGGTTTGTCCAAACTCATCAATGTATCTTATCATGTCTG
TATACCGTCGACCTCTAGCTAGAGCTTGGCGTAATCATGGTCATAGCTGTTTCCTGTGTGAAATTGTTAT
CCGCTCACAATTCCACACAACATACGAGCCGGAAGCATAAAGTGTAAAGCCTGGGGTGCCTAATGAGTGA
GCTAACTCACATTAATTGCGTTGCGCTCACTGCCCGCTTTCCAGTCGGGAAACCTGTCGTGCCAGCTGCA
TTAATGAATCGGCCAACGCGCGGGGAGAGGCGGTTTGCGTATTGGGCGCTCTTCCGCTTCCTCGCTCACT
GACTCGCTGCGCTCGGTCGTTCGGCTGCGGCGAGCGGTATCAGCTCACTCAAAGGCGGTAATACGGTTAT
CCACAGAATCAGGGGATAACGCAGGAAAGAACATGTGAGCAAAAGGCCAGCAAAAGGCCAGGAACCGTAA
AAAGGCCGCGTTGCTGGCGTTTTTCCATAGGCTCCGCCCCCCTGACGAGCATCACAAAAATCGACGCTCA
AGTCAGAGGTGGCGAAACCCGACAGGACTATAAAGATACCAGGCGTTTCCCCCTGGAAGCTCCCTCGTGC
GCTCTCCTGTTCCGACCCTGCCGCTTACCGGATACCTGTCCGCCTTTCTCCCTTCGGGAAGCGTGGCGCT
TTCTCATAGCTCACGCTGTAGGTATCTCAGTTCGGTGTAGGTCGTTCGCTCCAAGCTGGGCTGTGTGCAC
GAACCCCCCGTTCAGCCCGACCGCTGCGCCTTATCCGGTAACTATCGTCTTGAGTCCAACCCGGTAAGAC
ACGACTTATCGCCACTGGCAGCAGCCACTGGTAACAGGATTAGCAGAGCGAGGTATGTAGGCGGTGCTAC
AGAGTTCTTGAAGTGGTGGCCTAACTACGGCTACACTAGAAGAACAGTATTTGGTATCTGCGCTCTGCTG
AAGCCAGTTACCTTCGGAAAAAGAGTTGGTAGCTCTTGATCCGGCAAACAAACCACCGCTGGTAGCGGTG
GTTTTTTTGTTTGCAAGCAGCAGATTACGCGCAGAAAAAAAGGATCTCAAGAAGATCCTTTGATCTTTTC
TACGGGGTCTGACGCTCAGTGGAACGAAAACTCACGTTAAGGGATTTTGGTCATGAGATTATCAAAAAGG
ATCTTCACCTAGATCCTTTTAAATTAAAAATGAAGTTTTAAATCAATCTAAAGTATATATGAGTAAACTT
GGTCTGACAGTTACCAATGCTTAATCAGTGAGGCACCTATCTCAGCGATCTGTCTATTTCGTTCATCCAT
AGTTGCCTGACTCCCCGTCGTGTAGATAACTACGATACGGGAGGGCTTACCATCTGGCCCCAGTGCTGCA
ATGATACCGCGAGACCCACGCTCACCGGCTCCAGATTTATCAGCAATAAACCAGCCAGCCGGAAGGGCCG
AGCGCAGAAGTGGTCCTGCAACTTTATCCGCCTCCATCCAGTCTATTAATTGTTGCCGGGAAGCTAGAGT
AAGTAGTTCGCCAGTTAATAGTTTGCGCAACGTTGTTGCCATTGCTACAGGCATCGTGGTGTCACGCTCG
TCGTTTGGTATGGCTTCATTCAGCTCCGGTTCCCAACGATCAAGGCGAGTTACATGATCCCCCATGTTGT
GCAAAAAAGCGGTTAGCTCCTTCGGTCCTCCGATCGTTGTCAGAAGTAAGTTGGCCGCAGTGTTATCACT
CATGGTTATGGCAGCACTGCATAATTCTCTTACTGTCATGCCATCCGTAAGATGCTTTTCTGTGACTGGT
GAGTACTCAACCAAGTCATTCTGAGAATAGTGTATGCGGCGACCGAGTTGCTCTTGCCCGGCGTCAATAC
GGGATAATACCGCGCCACATAGCAGAACTTTAAAAGTGCTCATCATTGGAAAACGTTCTTCGGGGCGAAA
ACTCTCAAGGATCTTACCGCTGTTGAGATCCAGTTCGATGTAACCCACTCGTGCACCCAACTGATCTTCA
GCATCTTTTACTTTCACCAGCGTTTCTGGGTGAGCAAAAACAGGAAGGCAAAATGCCGCAAAAAAGGGAA
TAAGGGCGACACGGAAATGTTGAATACTCATACTCTTCCTTTTTCAATATTATTGAAGCATTTATCAGGG
TTATTGTCTCATGAGCGGATACATATTTGAATGTATTTAGAAAAATAAACAAATAGGGGTTCCGCGCACA
TTTCCCCGAAAAGTGCCACCTGAC
Features (pLannotate 1.2.2; 35 found; start..end, strand, type, name):
     31..83      -  misc_feature   bom (fragment): basis of mobility region from pBR322
    238..617     +  enhancer       CMV enhancer: human cytomegalovirus immediate early enhancer
    618..817     +  promoter       CMV promoter: human cytomegalovirus (CMV) immediate early promoter
    835..1015    +  LTR            5' LTR (truncated): truncated 5' long terminal repeat (LTR) from HIV-1
   1062..1187    +  misc_feature   HIV-1 Ψ: packaging signal of human immunodeficiency virus type 1
   1171..1534    +  CDS            HIV-1 gag (fragment): gag protein from human immunodeficiency virus 1; gag
   1680..1913    +  misc_feature   RRE: The Rev response element (RRE) of HIV-1 allows for Rev-dependent mRNA export from the nucleus to the cytoplasm.
   2290..2390    +  CDS            Rev (fragment): human immunodeficiency virus 1 (HIV-1) Rev protein; rev; enhances nuclear export of unspliced and incompletely spliced viral mRNAs
   2440..2557    +  misc_feature   cPPT/CTS: central polypurine tract and central termination sequence of HIV-1
   2608..2848    +  promoter       U6 promoter: RNA polymerase III promoter for human U6 snRNA
   2901..2968    +  misc_RNA       tracrRNA (fragment): trans-activating CRISPR RNA for the Streptococcus pyogenes CRISPR/Cas9 system
   2987..3005    +  CDS            small t antigen (fragment): SV40 (simian virus 40) small t antigen
   3031..3242    +  promoter       EF-1α core promoter: core promoter for human elongation factor EF-1α
   3289..6780    +  CDS            Cas9 (fragment): Cas9 (Csn1) endonuclease from the Streptococcus pyogenes Type II CRISPR/Cas system generates RNA-guided double strand breaks in DNA
   6805..7396    +  CDS            Cas9(N) (fragment): N-terminal portion of Streptococcus pyogenes Cas9 (Zetsche et al., 2015)
   7402..7422    +  CDS            SV40 NLS: nuclear localization signal of SV40 (simian virus 40) large T antigen
   7488..8085    +  CDS            PuroR (fragment): puromycin N-acetyltransferase; pac from Streptomyces; confers resistance to puromycin
   8101..8689    +  misc_feature   WPRE: woodchuck hepatitis virus posttranscriptional regulatory element
   8740..8759    +  misc_feature   cPPT/CTS (fragment): central polypurine tract and central termination sequence of HIV-1
   8761..8994    +  LTR            3' LTR (ΔU3): self-inactivating 3' long terminal repeat (LTR) from HIV-1
   9026..9250    +  polyA_signal   bGH poly(A) signal: bovine growth hormone polyadenylation signal
   9254..9275    +  promoter       SV40 promoter (fragment): SV40 enhancer and early promoter
   9296..9724    +  rep_origin     f1 ori (sequence partly withheld): f1 bacteriophage origin of replication; arrow indicates direction of (+) strand synthesis
   9738..10067   +  promoter       SV40 promoter: SV40 enhancer and early promoter
  10115..10162   +  promoter       EM7 promoter: synthetic bacterial promoter&nbsp
  10181..10555   +  CDS            BleoR: antibiotic-binding protein; Sh ble from Streptoalloteichus hindustanus; confers resistance to bleomycin, phleomycin, and Zeocin™
  10565..10690   +  CDS            ble (fragment): BLE_KLEPN - Experimental evidence at protein level: Swiss-Prot protein existence level 1. Binding protein with a strong affinity to the bleomycin family of antibiotics. Binds to CL990; an antimitotic-antibiotic compound. From Klebsiella pneumoniae.
  10685..10806   +  polyA_signal   SV40 poly(A) signal: SV40 polyadenylation signal
  10877..10899   -  protein_bind   lac operator (fragment): The lac repressor binds to the lac operator to inhibit transcription in E. coli. This inhibition can be relieved by adding lactose or isopropyl-β-D-thiogalactopyranoside (IPTG). lac repressor encoded by lacI
  10903..10933   -  promoter       lac promoter: promoter for the E. coli lac operon
  10948..10969   -  protein_bind   CAP binding site: CAP binding activates transcription in the presence of cAMP. E. coli catabolite activator protein
  10982..11074   -  CDS            lacI (fragment): lac repressor; lacI; The lac repressor binds to the lac operator to inhibit transcription in E. coli. This inhibition can be relieved by adding lactose or isopropyl-β-D-thiogalactopyranoside (IPTG).
  11257..11845   -  rep_origin     ori: high-copy-number ColE1/pMB1/pBR322/pUC origin of replication
  12016..12876   -  CDS            AmpR: β-lactamase; bla; confers resistance to ampicillin, carbenicillin, and related antibiotics
  12877..12981   -  promoter       AmpR promoter: bla
