[The description below was written by a language model from this plasmid's Addgene catalogue record and pLannotate feature annotations shown in this document.]
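Description:
pCF711 is a third-generation-style, self-inactivating HIV-1 lentiviral vector that delivers both a guide RNA and a protease-responsive Cas9 variant from a single transfer plasmid. In bacteria it is maintained through a high-copy ColE1/pUC origin with ampicillin resistance. The backbone also carries an f1 origin and an SV40/EM7-driven bleomycin (Zeocin) resistance cassette located outside the viral genome. The packaged region is framed by a CMV enhancer/promoter-driven truncated 5' LTR and a ΔU3 3' LTR followed by a bGH polyadenylation signal. It contains the Ψ packaging signal with a gag fragment, the RRE for Rev-dependent export, a cPPT/CTS and a WPRE to boost transcript expression.

Two expression units sit within the provirus. A human U6 Pol III promoter drives an sgRNA with the Streptococcus pyogenes scaffold; the record does not state a specific targeting spacer. Downstream, the EF-1α core (EFS) promoter drives "ProCas9-FlaviS6". The annotation shows a large Cas9 segment followed by the N-terminal portion of Cas9, which is consistent with a circularly permuted S. pyogenes Cas9 in which the original termini are joined by a linker. The name suggests that this linker is a flavivirus protease-related site, although no such site is annotated and the record does not describe its sequence or mechanism. An SV40 NLS follows, and the purpose line lists a P2A peptide coupling the protein to puromycin N-acetyltransferase, allowing selection of transduced mammalian cells. The associated work concerns Cas9 circular permutants as programmable scaffolds for genome modification, so the construct is suited to stable delivery of this Cas9 variant together with its guide. The sequenced record is 13,009 nt, slightly shorter than the listed total size.
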