Addgene plasmid #121662: pCF711
Purpose: U6-sgRNA EFS-ProCas9-FlaviS6-P2A-Puro
Depositing lab: David Savage. Depositing organization: University of California, Berkeley. Publication: CRISPR-Cas9 Circular Permutants as Programmable Scaffolds for Genome Modification. Oakes BL, Fellmann C, Rishi H, Taylor KL, Ren SM, Nadler DC, Yokoo R, Arkin AP, Doudna JA, Savage DF. Cell. 2019 Jan 10;176(1-2):254-267.e16. doi: 10.1016/j.cell.2018.11.052. PubMed 30633905.
Backbone
  Vector backbone: pU6
  Backbone size w/o insert (bp): 13009
  Total vector size (bp): 13027
  Vector type: Lentiviral
  Promoter: U6
  Selectable markers: Puromycin
Growth in bacteria
  Bacterial resistance: Ampicillin, 100 μg/mL
  Growth temperature: 37°C
  Growth strain: NEB Stable
  Growth instructions: one more resistance cassette: puroR
  Copy number: High Copy
Terms and licenses: Academic/Nonprofit Terms; Industry Terms: Not Available to Industry
How to cite: pCF711 was a gift from David Savage (Addgene plasmid # 121662 ; http://n2t.net/addgene:121662 ; RRID:Addgene_121662)
